Addgene plasmid #173282: RVD-hA10
Purpose: One-step assembly of custom RVD arrays to construct DdCBE, TALE, etc.
Depositing lab: Bin Shen. Depositing organization: Nanjing Medical University. Publication: Precision modeling of mitochondrial diseases in zebrafish via DdCBE-mediated mtDNA base editing. Guo J, Zhang X, Chen X, Sun H, Dai Y, Wang J, Qian X, Tan L, Lou X, Shen B. Cell Discov. 2021 Sep 3;7(1):78. doi: 10.1038/s41421-021-00307-9. PubMed 34480028.
Backbone
  Vector backbone: TetR T vector
  Vector type: Unspecified
Growth in bacteria
  Bacterial resistance: Tetracycline, 10 μg/mL
  Growth temperature: 37°C
  Growth strain: DH5alpha
  Copy number: High Copy
Gene/Insert
  Gene/Insert name: NI half RVD at Position10
  Species: Synthetic
  Mutation: no
  Cloning method: Restriction Enzyme; 5′ cloning site Unknown (unknown if destroyed)
Terms and licenses: Academic/Nonprofit Terms; Industry Terms: Not Available to Industry
Depositor comments: RVD is inserted into TA site of TetR T vector
How to cite: RVD-hA10 was a gift from Bin Shen (Addgene plasmid # 173282 ; http://n2t.net/addgene:173282 ; RRID:Addgene_173282)
