[The description below was written by a language model from this plasmid's Addgene catalogue record and pLannotate feature annotations shown in this document.]
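Description:
RVD-hA10 is a small (about 2.5 kb) bacterial module plasmid belonging to a library of repeat-variable diresidue (RVD) units used for one-step assembly of custom TALE DNA-binding arrays. The record describes its backbone as a "TetR T vector", a TA-cloning plasmid into whose TA site the module was inserted. It is maintained in E. coli at high copy through a ColE1/pMB1/pUC-type origin and is selected with tetracycline. Resistance comes from a full-length tetracycline efflux protein gene (TcR) driven by its native tet promoter. The feature table also picks up a short RSF origin fragment, a short KanR fragment and a T7 promoter. These appear to be remnants of the vector's construction history rather than functional elements, and kanamycin selection is not indicated.

The payload is a synthetic insert recorded as an "NI half RVD at Position10". In the TALE code, NI is the diresidue that specifies adenine, consistent with the "A" in the plasmid name. A half repeat is the truncated final repeat that normally closes a TALE array, so this module would presumably supply the terminal adenine-recognising unit at position 10 of an assembled array. The automated annotation does not label the insert itself. It may lie in the unannotated stretch between the T7 promoter and the origin, but the record does not confirm this, nor does it state the flanking cloning sites or the enzymes used for assembly.

The plasmid has no expression function of its own. It serves as a donor part, combined with other positional RVD modules, for building TALE-based tools such as DdCBE mitochondrial DNA base editors. The associated work applied these editors to model mitochondrial diseases in zebrafish.
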