Features (pLannotate 1.2.2; 6 found; start..end, strand, type, name):
     34..73      -  rep_origin     RSF ori (fragment): Plasmids containing the RSF 1030 origin of replication can be propagated in E. coli cells that contain additional plasmids with compatible origins.
     89..117     +  promoter       tet promoter: E. coli promoter for tetracycline efflux protein gene
    165..1355    +  CDS            TcR: tetracycline efflux protein; tet; confers resistance to tetracycline
   1453..1527    +  CDS            KanR (fragment): aminoglycoside phosphotransferase; aphA-3; confers resistance to kanamycin
   1530..1548    -  promoter       T7 promoter: promoter for bacteriophage T7 RNA polymerase
   1842..2430    +  rep_origin     ori: high-copy-number ColE1/pMB1/pBR322/pUC origin of replication
>Addgene plasmid #173282 | RVD-hA10 | addgene full sequence | sequence record 353996 | Addgene NGS Result
TTGCTGGCCTTTTGCTCACATGTTCTTTCCTGCGTTATCCACAGAATCAGGGGATAACGCAGGAAAGAAC
ATGAATTAATTCTCATGTTTGACAGCTTATCATCGATTAGCTTTAATGCGGTAGTTTATCACAGTTAAAT
TGCTAACGCAGTCAGGCACCGTGTATGAAATCTAACAATGCGCTCATCGTCATCCTCGGCACCGTCACCC
TGGATGCTGTAGGCATAGGCTTGGTTATGCCGGTACTGCCGGGCCTCTTGCGGGATATCGTCCATTCCGA
CAGCATCGCCAGTCACTATGGCGTGCTGCTAGCGCTATATGCGTTGATGCAATTTCTATGCGCACCCGTT
CTCGGAGCACTGTCCGACCGCTTTGGCCGCCGCCCAGTCCTGCTCGCTTCGCTACTTGGAGCCACTATCG
ACTACGCGATCATGGCGACCACACCCGTCCTGTGGATTCTCTACGCCGGACGCATCGTGGCCGGCATCAC
CGGCGCCACAGGTGCGGTTGCTGGCGCCTATATCGCCGACATCACCGATGGGGAAGATCGGGCTCGCCAC
TTCGGGCTCATGAGCGCTTGTTTCGGCGTGGGTATGGTGGCAGGCCCCGTGGCCGGGGGACTGTTGGGCG
CCATCTCCTTACATGCACCATTCCTTGCGGCGGCGGTGCTCAACGGCCTCAACCTACTACTGGGCTGCTT
CCTAATGCAGGAGTCGCATAAGGGAGAGCGCCGACCCATGCCCTTGAGAGCCTTCAACCCAGTCAGCTCC
TTCCGGTGGGCGCGGGGCATGACTATCGTCGCCGCACTTATGACTGTCTTCTTTATCATGCAACTCGTAG
GACAGGTGCCGGCAGCGCTCTGGGTCATTTTCGGCGAGGACCGCTTTCGCTGGAGCGCGACGATGATCGG
CCTGTCGCTTGCGGTATTCGGAATCTTGCACGCCCTCGCTCAAGCCTTCGTCACTGGTCCCGCCACCAAA
CGTTTCGGCGAGAAGCAGGCCATTATCGCCGGCATGGCGGCCGACGCGCTGGGCTACGTCTTGCTGGCGT
TCGCGACGCGAGGCTGGATGGCCTTCCCCATTATGATTCTTCTCGCTTCCGGCGGCATCGGGATGCCCGC
GTTGCAGGCCATGCTGTCCAGGCAGGTAGATGACGACCATCAGGGACAGCTTCAAGGATCGCTCGCGGCT
CTTACCAGCCTAACTTCGATCATTGGACCGCTGATCGTCACGGCGATTTATGCCGCCTCGGCGAGCACAT
GGAACGGGTTGGCATGGATTGTAGGCGCCGCCCTATACCTTGTCTGCCTCCCCGCGTTGCGTCGCGGTGC
ATGGAGCCGGGCCACCTCGACCTGAATGGAAGCCGGCGGCACCTCGCTAACGGATTCACCACTCCAAGAA
TTGGAGCCAATCAATTCTTGCGGAGAACTGTGAATGCGCAAACCAACCCTTGATCGGGGAAGAACAGTAT
GTCGAGCTATTTTTTGACTTACTGGGGATCAAGCCTGATTGGGAGAAAATAAAATATCCCCTATAGTGAG
TCGTATTACATGGTCATAGCTGTTTCCTGGCAGCTCTGGCCCGTGTCTCAAAATCTCTGATGTTACATTG
CACAAGATAAAAATATATCATCATGCCTCCTCTAGACCAAAGCTGGTCTCACGCGGCCAACGCCGGATCA
GGGCGAGATAACTGGGCAACAATGCTCTCCAGCGCCGGCCTGCCGCCAATATTAGAGCGAGACCATATCT
GGTCGAGCCACCCATGACCAAAATCCCTTAACGTGAGTTACGCGTCGTTCCACTGAGCGTCAGACCCCGT
AGAAAAGATCAAAGGATCTTCTTGAGATCCTTTTTTTCTGCGCGTAATCTGCTGCTTGCAAACAAAAAAA
CCACCGCTACCAGCGGTGGTTTGTTTGCCGGATCAAGAGCTACCAACTCTTTTTCCGAAGGTAACTGGCT
TCAGCAGAGCGCAGATACCAAATACTGTTCTTCTAGTGTAGCCGTAGTTAGGCCACCACTTCAAGAACTC
TGTAGCACCGCCTACATACCTCGCTCTGCTAATCCTGTTACCAGTGGCTGCTGCCAGTGGCGATAAGTCG
TGTCTTACCGGGTTGGACTCAAGACGATAGTTACCGGATAAGGCGCAGCGGTCGGGCTGAACGGGGGGTT
CGTGCACACAGCCCAGCTTGGAGCGAACGACCTACACCGAACTGAGATACCTACAGCGTGAGCTATGAGA
AAGCGCCACGCTTCCCGAAGGGAGAAAGGCGGACAGGTATCCGGTAAGCGGCAGGGTCGGAACAGGAGAG
CGCACGAGGGAGCTTCCAGGGGGAAACGCCTGGTATCTTTATAGTCCTGTCGGGTTTCGCCACCTCTGAC
TTGAGCGTCGATTTTTGTGATGCTCGTCAGGGGGGCGGAGCCTATGGAAAAACGCCAGCAACGCGGCCTT
TTTACGGTTCCTGGCCTT
