>Addgene plasmid #173282 | RVD-hA10 | depositor partial sequence | sequence record 336237 | RVD flanked by two Bsa I sites
GGTCTCGCTCTAATATTGGCGGCAGGCCGGCGCTGGAGAGCATTGTTGCCCAGTTATCTCGCCCTGATCC
GGCGTTGGCCGCGTGAGACC
